Addgene plasmid #154997: pcDNA-GFP-EBA175-Flag(P1424R)
Purpose: Expresses N-terminally GFP-tagged and C-terminally Flag-tagged EBA175 P1424R variant (residues 1284-1462) from pcDNA3.1
Depositing lab: Sinisa Urban. Depositing organization: Johns Hopkins University and School of Medicine. Publication: Designed Parasite-Selective Rhomboid Inhibitors Block Invasion and Clear Blood-Stage Malaria. Gandhi S, Baker RP, Cho S, Stanchev S, Strisovsky K, Urban S. Cell Chem Biol. 2020 Aug 31. pii: S2451-9456(20)30333-0. doi: 10.1016/j.chembiol.2020.08.011. PubMed 32888502.
Backbone
  Vector backbone: pcDNA3.1
  Backbone manufacturer: Invitrogen
  Backbone size w/o insert (bp): 5500
  Total vector size (bp): 6040
  Vector type: Mammalian Expression
Growth in bacteria
  Bacterial resistance: Ampicillin, 100 μg/mL
  Growth temperature: 37°C
  Growth strain: DH5alpha
  Copy number: High Copy
Gene/Insert
  Gene/Insert name: PfEBA175
  Species: Synthetic
  Insert size (bp): 537
  Mutation: P1424R; insert codes for EBA175 residues 1284 to 1462
  Promoter: CMV
  Tag / fusion protein: signal peptide (residues 1 to 32) from TGF alpha (N terminal on insert); GFP (N terminal on insert); Flag (C terminal on insert)
  Cloning method: Restriction Enzyme; 5′ cloning site BamHI (not destroyed); 3′ cloning site NotI (not destroyed)
  Sequencing primers: 5′ T7 forward; 3′ BGH reverse
Terms and licenses: Academic/Nonprofit Terms; Industry Terms: Not Available to Industry
How to cite: pcDNA-GFP-EBA175-Flag(P1424R) was a gift from Sinisa Urban (Addgene plasmid # 154997 ; http://n2t.net/addgene:154997 ; RRID:Addgene_154997)
