[The description below was written by a language model from this plasmid's Addgene catalogue record and pLannotate feature annotations shown in this document.]
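Description:
pcDNA-GFP-EBA175-Flag(P1424R) is a mammalian expression plasmid built on the Invitrogen pcDNA3.1 backbone. It is maintained in E. coli at high copy through a ColE1/pUC-type origin and selected with ampicillin via the β-lactamase gene. The backbone also carries an f1 phage origin and an SV40 early promoter-driven neomycin phosphotransferase cassette with an SV40 polyadenylation signal, which would allow G418 selection of transfected mammalian cells. The catalogue lists a total size of about 6.0 kb, whereas the sequenced record is 6,785 nt. The catalogue arithmetic appears to add only the 537 bp EBA175 fragment to the backbone, which could explain the gap, but the record does not say so.

The expression cassette is driven by the CMV immediate-early enhancer and promoter and terminated by the bovine growth hormone polyadenylation signal, with a T7 promoter upstream of the coding region that also serves as a sequencing primer site. The open reading frame begins with the signal peptide of human TGF-alpha (residues 1 to 32), which directs the fusion into the secretory pathway. This is followed by EGFP, then a synthetic fragment encoding residues 1284 to 1462 of the Plasmodium falciparum erythrocyte-binding antigen EBA175 carrying the P1424R substitution, and finally a C-terminal Flag epitope. The Flag tag is listed in the catalogue but is not annotated separately in the feature table. The insert sits between retained BamHI and NotI sites.

The dual tags allow both ends of the protein to be followed by fluorescence or immunodetection. The associated publication concerns parasite-selective rhomboid protease inhibitors in malaria, so the construct was probably used as a variant substrate in cell-based cleavage assays. The record does not state the specific effect of the P1424R mutation.
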