Features (pLannotate 1.2.2; 22 found; start..end, strand, type, name):
     28..80      -  misc_feature   bom (fragment): basis of mobility region from pBR322
    235..614     +  enhancer       CMV enhancer: human cytomegalovirus immediate early enhancer
    615..818     +  promoter       CMV promoter: human cytomegalovirus (CMV) immediate early promoter
    814..847     +  LTR            5' LTR (truncated) (fragment): truncated 5' long terminal repeat (LTR) from HIV-1
    863..881     +  promoter       T7 promoter: promoter for bacteriophage T7 RNA polymerase
    920..1009    +  CDS            TGFA (fragment): TGFA_HUMAN - Experimental evidence at protein level: Swiss-Prot protein existence level 1. TGF alpha is a mitogenic polypeptide that is able to bind to the EGF receptor/EGFR and to act synergistically with TGF beta to promote anchorage-independent cell proliferation in soft agar. From Homo sapiens (Human).
   1016..1732    +  CDS            EGFP: EGFP is a basic (constitutively fluorescent) green fluorescent protein published in 1996, derived from Aequorea victoria. It is reported to be a rapidly-maturing weak dimer with moderate acid sensitivity.
   1715..2188    +  CDS            EBA1_PLAFC (fragment): Experimental evidence at protein level: Swiss-Prot protein existence level 1. Binds to host erythrocytes; may act as bridge between erythrocytes and merozoites. From Plasmodium falciparum (isolate Camp / Malaysia).
   2382..2606    +  polyA_signal   bGH poly(A) signal: bovine growth hormone polyadenylation signal
   2610..2631    +  promoter       SV40 promoter (fragment): SV40 enhancer and early promoter
   2652..3080    +  rep_origin     f1 ori (sequence partly withheld): f1 bacteriophage origin of replication; arrow indicates direction of (+) strand synthesis
   3094..3423    +  promoter       SV40 promoter: SV40 enhancer and early promoter
   3490..4281    +  CDS            neo: KKA2_KLEPN - Also known as kan, nptII. Experimental evidence at protein level: Swiss-Prot protein existence level 1. Resistance to kanamycin, neomycin, paromomycin, ribostamycin, butirosin and gentamicin B. From Klebsiella pneumoniae.
   4305..4463    +  CDS            ble (fragment): BLE_KLEPN - Experimental evidence at protein level: Swiss-Prot protein existence level 1. Binding protein with a strong affinity to the bleomycin family of antibiotics. Binds to CL990; an antimitotic-antibiotic compound. From Klebsiella pneumoniae.
   4458..4579    +  polyA_signal   SV40 poly(A) signal: SV40 polyadenylation signal
   4652..4668    -  protein_bind   lac operator: The lac repressor binds to the lac operator to inhibit transcription in E. coli. This inhibition can be relieved by adding lactose or isopropyl-β-D-thiogalactopyranoside (IPTG). lac repressor encoded by lacI
   4676..4706    -  promoter       lac promoter: promoter for the E. coli lac operon
   4721..4742    -  protein_bind   CAP binding site: CAP binding activates transcription in the presence of cAMP. E. coli catabolite activator protein
   4755..4847    -  CDS            lacI (fragment): lac repressor; lacI; The lac repressor binds to the lac operator to inhibit transcription in E. coli. This inhibition can be relieved by adding lactose or isopropyl-β-D-thiogalactopyranoside (IPTG).
   5030..5618    -  rep_origin     ori: high-copy-number ColE1/pMB1/pBR322/pUC origin of replication
   5789..6649    -  CDS            AmpR: β-lactamase; bla; confers resistance to ampicillin, carbenicillin, and related antibiotics
   6650..6754    -  promoter       AmpR promoter: bla
>Addgene plasmid #154997 | pcDNA-GFP-EBA175-Flag(P1424R) | addgene full sequence | sequence record 309850 | Addgene NGS Result
GACGGATCGGGAGATCTCCCGATCCCCTATGGTGCACTCTCAGTACAATCTGCTCTGATGCCGCATAGTT
AAGCCAGTATCTGCTCCCTGCTTGTGTGTTGGAGGTCGCTGAGTAGTGCGCGAGCAAAATTTAAGCTACA
ACAAGGCAAGGCTTGACCGACAATTGCATGAAGAATCTGCTTAGGGTTAGGCGTTTTGCGCTGCTTCGCG
ATGTACGGGCCAGATATACGCGTTGACATTGATTATTGACTAGTTATTAATAGTAATCAATTACGGGGTC
ATTAGTTCATAGCCCATATATGGAGTTCCGCGTTACATAACTTACGGTAAATGGCCCGCCTGGCTGACCG
CCCAACGACCCCCGCCCATTGACGTCAATAATGACGTATGTTCCCATAGTAACGCCAATAGGGACTTTCC
ATTGACGTCAATGGGTGGAGTATTTACGGTAAACTGCCCACTTGGCAGTACATCAAGTGTATCATATGCC
AAGTACGCCCCCTATTGACGTCAATGACGGTAAATGGCCCGCCTGGCATTATGCCCAGTACATGACCTTA
TGGGACTTTCCTACTTGGCAGTACATCTACGTATTAGTCATCGCTATTACCATGGTGATGCGGTTTTGGC
AGTACATCAATGGGCGTGGATAGCGGTTTGACTCACGGGGATTTCCAAGTCTCCACCCCATTGACGTCAA
TGGGAGTTTGTTTTGGCACCAAAATCAACGGGACTTTCCAAAATGTCGTAACAACTCCGCCCCATTGACG
CAAATGGGCGGTAGGCGTGTACGGTGGGAGGTCTATATAAGCAGAGCTCTCTGGCTAACTAGAGAACCCA
CTGCTTACTGGCTTATCGAAATTAATACGACTCACTATAGGGAGACCCAAGCTGGCTAGCGTTTAAACTT
AAGCTTACCATGGTCCCCTCGGCTGGACAGCTCGCCCTGTTCGCTCTGGGTATTGTGTTGGCTGCGTGCC
AGGCCTTGGAGAACAGCACGTCCCCGCTGCGTACGATGGTGAGCAAGGGCGAGGAGCTGTTCACCGGGGT
GGTGCCCATCCTGGTCGAGCTGGACGGCGACGTAAACGGCCACAAGTTCAGCGTGTCCGGCGAGGGCGAG
GGCGATGCCACCTACGGCAAGCTGACCCTGAAGTTCATCTGCACCACCGGCAAGCTGCCCGTGCCCTGGC
CCACCCTCGTGACCACCCTGACCTACGGCGTGCAGTGCTTCAGCCGCTACCCCGACCACATGAAGCAGCA
CGACTTCTTCAAGTCCGCCATGCCCGAAGGCTACGTCCAGGAGCGCACCATCTTCTTCAAGGACGACGGC
AACTACAAGACCCGCGCCGAGGTGAAGTTCGAGGGCGACACCCTGGTGAACCGCATCGAGCTGAAGGGCA
TCGACTTCAAGGAGGACGGCAACATCCTGGGGCACAAGCTGGAGTACAACTACAACAGCCACAACGTCTA
TATCATGGCCGACAAGCAGAAGAACGGCATCAAGGTGAACTTCAAGATCCGCCACAACATCGAGGACGGC
AGCGTGCAGCTCGCCGACCACTACCAGCAGAACACCCCCATCGGCGACGGCCCCGTGCTGCTGCCCGACA
ACCACTACCTGAGCACCCAGTCCGCCCTGAGCAAAGACCCCAACGAGAAGCGCGATCACATGGTCCTGCT
GGAGTTCGTGACCGCCGCCGGGATCACTCTCGGCATGGACGAGCTGTACAAGTCCGGCCGGACTCAGGGA
GCAGAATTCTCAGGATCCCATAGCCATCATGGTAATCGTCAGGATCGTGGTGGTAATAGCGGTAATGTGC
TGAATATGCGCAGCAACAATAACAACTTCAACAATATCCCGAGCCGCTATAATCTGTATGATAAGAAACT
GGATCTGGATCTGTATGAAAATCGCAATGATAGCACCACCAAAGAACTGATTAAAAAACTGGCCGAGATC
AATAAGTGCGAAAATGAAATTAGCGTGAAATATTGCGATCACATGATTCATGAAGAAATTCCGCTGAAAA
CCTGCACCAAAGAAAAGACCCGTAATCTGTGTTGTGCAGTGAGCGATTATTGCATGAGCTATTTTACCTA
TGATAGCGAAGAATATTACAACTGCACCAAACGCGAATTTGATGATCCGAGCTATACCTGCTTTCGTAAA
GAGGCATTTAGCAGCATGCGCTATTATGCCGGTGCCGGTGTTCTGTTCATCATTCTGGTGATTCTGGGTG
CAAGCCAGGCAAAATATCAGCGCCTGGAGAAAATCAACAAGAACAAGATTGAGAAAAACGTGAATGATTA
CAAGGACGATGACGATAAGTAGGCGGCCGCATAATCTAGAGGGCCCGTTTAAACCCGCTGATCAGCCTCG
ACTGTGCCTTCTAGTTGCCAGCCATCTGTTGTTTGCCCCTCCCCCGTGCCTTCCTTGACCCTGGAAGGTG
CCACTCCCACTGTCCTTTCCTAATAAAATGAGGAAATTGCATCGCATTGTCTGAGTAGGTGTCATTCTAT
TCTGGGGGGTGGGGTGGGGCAGGACAGCAAGGGGGAGGATTGGGAAGACAATAGCAGGCATGCTGGGGAT
GCGGTGGGCTCTATGGCTTCTGAGGCGGAAAGAACCAGCTGGGGCTCTAGGGGGTATCCCC
[124 nt withheld, positions 2652-2775]
C
[91 nt withheld, positions 2777-2867]
A
[49 nt withheld, positions 2869-2917]
CCTTTGACGTTGGAGTCCACGTTCTTT
[37 nt withheld, positions 2945-2981]
ACCCTATCTCGGTCTATTCTTTTGATTTATAAGGGATTTTGCCGATTTCGGCCTATTGGTTAAAAAATGA
GCTGATTTAACAAAAATTTAACGCGAATTAATTCTGTGGAATGTGTGTCAGTTAGGGTGTGGAAAGTCCC
CAGGCTCCCCAGCAGGCAGAAGTATGCAAAGCATGCATCTCAATTAGTCAGCAACCAGGTGTGGAAAGTC
CCCAGGCTCCCCAGCAGGCAGAAGTATGCAAAGCATGCATCTCAATTAGTCAGCAACCATAGTCCCGCCC
CTAACTCCGCCCATCCCGCCCCTAACTCCGCCCAGTTCCGCCCATTCTCCGCCCCATGGCTGACTAATTT
TTTTTATTTATGCAGAGGCCGAGGCCGCCTCTGCCTCTGAGCTATTCCAGAAGTAGTGAGGAGGCTTTTT
TGGAGGCCTAGGCTTTTGCAAAAAGCTCCCGGGAGCTTGTATATCCATTTTCGGATCTGATCAAGAGACA
GGATGAGGATCGTTTCGCATGATTGAACAAGATGGATTGCACGCAGGTTCTCCGGCCGCTTGGGTGGAGA
GGCTATTCGGCTATGACTGGGCACAACAGACAATCGGCTGCTCTGATGCCGCCGTGTTCCGGCTGTCAGC
GCAGGGGCGCCCGGTTCTTTTTGTCAAGACCGACCTGTCCGGTGCCCTGAATGAACTGCAGGACGAGGCA
GCGCGGCTATCGTGGCTGGCCACGACGGGCGTTCCTTGCGCAGCTGTGCTCGACGTTGTCACTGAAGCGG
GAAGGGACTGGCTGCTATTGGGCGAAGTGCCGGGGCAGGATCTCCTGTCATCTCACCTTGCTCCTGCCGA
GAAAGTATCCATCATGGCTGATGCAATGCGGCGGCTGCATACGCTTGATCCGGCTACCTGCCCATTCGAC
CACCAAGCGAAACATCGCATCGAGCGAGCACGTACTCGGATGGAAGCCGGTCTTGTCGATCAGGATGATC
TGGACGAAGAGCATCAGGGGCTCGCGCCAGCCGAACTGTTCGCCAGGCTCAAGGCGCGCATGCCCGACGG
CGAGGATCTCGTCGTGACCCATGGCGATGCCTGCTTGCCGAATATCATGGTGGAAAATGGCCGCTTTTCT
GGATTCATCGACTGTGGCCGGCTGGGTGTGGCGGACCGCTATCAGGACATAGCGTTGGCTACCCGTGATA
TTGCTGAAGAGCTTGGCGGCGAATGGGCTGACCGCTTCCTCGTGCTTTACGGTATCGCCGCTCCCGATTC
GCAGCGCATCGCCTTCTATCGCCTTCTTGACGAGTTCTTCTGAGCGGGACTCTGGGGTTCGAAATGACCG
ACCAAGCGACGCCCAACCTGCCATCACGAGATTTCGATTCCACCGCCGCCTTCTATGAAAGGTTGGGCTT
CGGAATCGTTTTCCGGGACGCCGGCTGGATGATCCTCCAGCGCGGGGATCTCATGCTGGAGTTCTTCGCC
CACCCCAACTTGTTTATTGCAGCTTATAATGGTTACAAATAAAGCAATAGCATCACAAATTTCACAAATA
AAGCATTTTTTTCACTGCATTCTAGTTGTGGTTTGTCCAAACTCATCAATGTATCTTATCATGTCTGTAT
ACCGTCGACCTCTAGCTAGAGCTTGGCGTAATCATGGTCATAGCTGTTTCCTGTGTGAAATTGTTATCCG
CTCACAATTCCACACAACATACGAGCCGGAAGCATAAAGTGTAAAGCCTGGGGTGCCTAATGAGTGAGCT
AACTCACATTAATTGCGTTGCGCTCACTGCCCGCTTTCCAGTCGGGAAACCTGTCGTGCCAGCTGCATTA
ATGAATCGGCCAACGCGCGGGGAGAGGCGGTTTGCGTATTGGGCGCTCTTCCGCTTCCTCGCTCACTGAC
TCGCTGCGCTCGGTCGTTCGGCTGCGGCGAGCGGTATCAGCTCACTCAAAGGCGGTAATACGGTTATCCA
CAGAATCAGGGGATAACGCAGGAAAGAACATGTGAGCAAAAGGCCAGCAAAAGGCCAGGAACCGTAAAAA
GGCCGCGTTGCTGGCGTTTTTCCATAGGCTCCGCCCCCCTGACGAGCATCACAAAAATCGACGCTCAAGT
CAGAGGTGGCGAAACCCGACAGGACTATAAAGATACCAGGCGTTTCCCCCTGGAAGCTCCCTCGTGCGCT
CTCCTGTTCCGACCCTGCCGCTTACCGGATACCTGTCCGCCTTTCTCCCTTCGGGAAGCGTGGCGCTTTC
TCATAGCTCACGCTGTAGGTATCTCAGTTCGGTGTAGGTCGTTCGCTCCAAGCTGGGCTGTGTGCACGAA
CCCCCCGTTCAGCCCGACCGCTGCGCCTTATCCGGTAACTATCGTCTTGAGTCCAACCCGGTAAGACACG
ACTTATCGCCACTGGCAGCAGCCACTGGTAACAGGATTAGCAGAGCGAGGTATGTAGGCGGTGCTACAGA
GTTCTTGAAGTGGTGGCCTAACTACGGCTACACTAGAAGAACAGTATTTGGTATCTGCGCTCTGCTGAAG
CCAGTTACCTTCGGAAAAAGAGTTGGTAGCTCTTGATCCGGCAAACAAACCACCGCTGGTAGCGGTGGTT
TTTTTGTTTGCAAGCAGCAGATTACGCGCAGAAAAAAAGGATCTCAAGAAGATCCTTTGATCTTTTCTAC
GGGGTCTGACGCTCAGTGGAACGAAAACTCACGTTAAGGGATTTTGGTCATGAGATTATCAAAAAGGATC
TTCACCTAGATCCTTTTAAATTAAAAATGAAGTTTTAAATCAATCTAAAGTATATATGAGTAAACTTGGT
CTGACAGTTACCAATGCTTAATCAGTGAGGCACCTATCTCAGCGATCTGTCTATTTCGTTCATCCATAGT
TGCCTGACTCCCCGTCGTGTAGATAACTACGATACGGGAGGGCTTACCATCTGGCCCCAGTGCTGCAATG
ATACCGCGAGACCCACGCTCACCGGCTCCAGATTTATCAGCAATAAACCAGCCAGCCGGAAGGGCCGAGC
GCAGAAGTGGTCCTGCAACTTTATCCGCCTCCATCCAGTCTATTAATTGTTGCCGGGAAGCTAGAGTAAG
TAGTTCGCCAGTTAATAGTTTGCGCAACGTTGTTGCCATTGCTACAGGCATCGTGGTGTCACGCTCGTCG
TTTGGTATGGCTTCATTCAGCTCCGGTTCCCAACGATCAAGGCGAGTTACATGATCCCCCATGTTGTGCA
AAAAAGCGGTTAGCTCCTTCGGTCCTCCGATCGTTGTCAGAAGTAAGTTGGCCGCAGTGTTATCACTCAT
GGTTATGGCAGCACTGCATAATTCTCTTACTGTCATGCCATCCGTAAGATGCTTTTCTGTGACTGGTGAG
TACTCAACCAAGTCATTCTGAGAATAGTGTATGCGGCGACCGAGTTGCTCTTGCCCGGCGTCAATACGGG
ATAATACCGCGCCACATAGCAGAACTTTAAAAGTGCTCATCATTGGAAAACGTTCTTCGGGGCGAAAACT
CTCAAGGATCTTACCGCTGTTGAGATCCAGTTCGATGTAACCCACTCGTGCACCCAACTGATCTTCAGCA
TCTTTTACTTTCACCAGCGTTTCTGGGTGAGCAAAAACAGGAAGGCAAAATGCCGCAAAAAAGGGAATAA
GGGCGACACGGAAATGTTGAATACTCATACTCTTCCTTTTTCAATATTATTGAAGCATTTATCAGGGTTA
TTGTCTCATGAGCGGATACATATTTGAATGTATTTAGAAAAATAAACAAATAGGGGTTCCGCGCACATTT
CCCCGAAAAGTGCCACCTGACGTC
